Addgene plasmid #156705: pD649-HAsp-SIRPB2-Fc(DAPA)-AviTag-6xHis
Purpose: Mammalian expression of cell-surface protein extracellular domain fused to Fc(DAPA)-Avi-6xHis. Protein is secreted from cells.
Depositing lab: Chris Garcia. Depositing organization: Stanford University. Publication: A Human IgSF Cell-Surface Interactome Reveals a Complex Network of Protein-Protein Interactions. Wojtowicz WM, Vielmetter J, Fernandes RA, Siepe DH, Eastman CL, Chisholm GB, Cox S, Klock H, Anderson PW, Rue SM, Miller JJ, Glaser SM, Bragstad ML, Vance J, Lam AW, Lesley SA, Zinn K, Garcia KC. Cell. 2020 Aug 20;182(4):1027-1043.e17. doi: 10.1016/j.cell.2020.07.025. PubMed 32822567.
Backbone
  Vector backbone: pD649
  Backbone size w/o insert (bp): 6106
  Vector type: Mammalian Expression
Growth in bacteria
  Bacterial resistance: Ampicillin, 100 μg/mL
  Growth temperature: 37°C
  Growth strain: DH5alpha
  Copy number: High Copy
Gene/Insert
  Gene/Insert name: SIRPB2 (alt name: SIRB2)
  Species: H. sapiens (human)
  Insert size (bp): 765
  Mutation: Fc region of human IgG contains D265A and P329A mutations (DAPA)
  Entrez Gene: SIRPB2 (a.k.a. PTPN1L, PTPNS1L3, dJ776F14.2)
  Promoter: CMV/SP6
  Tag / fusion protein: Fc(DAPA)-AviTag-6xHis (C terminal on backbone)
  Cloning method: Restriction Enzyme; 5′ cloning site GCGGCCGC (not destroyed); 3′ cloning site GGCGCGCC (not destroyed)
  Sequencing primers: 5′ ATTTAGGTGACACTATAG; 3′ CACGTACCAGTTGAACTTCACC
Resource information
  A portion of this plasmid was derived from a plasmid made by: synthesis by ThermoFisher
Terms and licenses: Academic/Nonprofit Terms; Industry Terms: Not Available to Industry
Depositor comments: Some plasmids in this collection may have an IS4-like element ISVsa5 family transposase upstream of the CMV promoter.
How to cite: pD649-HAsp-SIRPB2-Fc(DAPA)-AviTag-6xHis was a gift from Chris Garcia (Addgene plasmid # 156705 ; http://n2t.net/addgene:156705 ; RRID:Addgene_156705)
