[The description below was written by a language model from this plasmid's Addgene catalogue record and pLannotate feature annotations shown in this document.]
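Description:
pD649-HAsp-SIRPB2-Fc(DAPA)-AviTag-6xHis is a mammalian expression plasmid built on the pD649 backbone for producing a secreted, Fc-fused form of the extracellular domain of human SIRPB2, an immunoglobulin-superfamily cell-surface protein. It is maintained in E. coli as a high-copy plasmid through a ColE1/pUC-type origin and selected with ampicillin via the β-lactamase gene. The sequenced record is 6,871 nt, consistent with the stated backbone plus the 765 bp insert.

Expression is driven by the CMV immediate-early enhancer and promoter, followed by a fragment of CMV intron A. An SP6 promoter sits just upstream of the coding region and could support in vitro transcription; it also serves as a sequencing primer site. The open reading frame begins with a signal sequence: the name indicates an HA signal peptide, although the automated annotation matched this short stretch to a mouse IgH signal sequence fragment. The signal directs the product into the secretory pathway. The SIRPB2 ectodomain is cloned between NotI and AscI sites, both retained, and is fused at its C terminus to a human IgG1 Fc carrying the D265A and P329A (DAPA) substitutions, which are generally used to reduce Fc effector binding. An AviTag for site-specific biotinylation and a 6xHis tag for metal-affinity purification follow, and a bGH polyadenylation signal ends the transcript. The feature table labels the Fc region but not the SIRPB2 segment or the small tags.

A separate SV40 promoter/EM7 cassette contains a puromycin N-acetyltransferase sequence with an SV40 poly(A) signal, which could permit puromycin selection in mammalian cells. Several small annotated fragments (ble, KanR, lacZα, f1 ori) appear to be backbone remnants. The depositor notes that some plasmids in this collection may carry an IS4-like transposase upstream of the CMV promoter, but none is annotated here. The construct belongs to a set made for mapping human IgSF cell-surface protein interactions.
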