Features (pLannotate 1.2.2; 20 found; start..end, strand, type, name):
     77..380     +  enhancer       CMV enhancer: human cytomegalovirus immediate early enhancer
    381..584     +  promoter       CMV promoter: human cytomegalovirus (CMV) immediate early promoter
    720..763     +  intron         CMV intron (fragment): modified intron A from human cytomegalovirus
    815..833     +  promoter       SP6 promoter: promoter for bacteriophage SP6 RNA polymerase
    837..874     +  CDS            IgH signal sequence (fragment): signal sequence from the mouse immunoglobulin heavy chain variable region
   1244..2440    +  CDS            IGG1_HUMAN (fragment): Experimental evidence at protein level: Swiss-Prot protein existence level 1. Immunoglobulins, also known as antibodies, are membrane-bound or secreted glycoproteins produced by B lymphocytes. In the recognition phase of humoral immunity, the membrane-bound immunoglobulins serve as receptors which, upon binding of a specific antigen, trigger the clonal expansion and differentiation of B lymphocytes into immunoglobulins- secreting plasma cells. Secreted immunoglobulins mediate the effector phase of humoral immunity, which results in the elimination of bound antigens (PubMed:22158414, PubMed:201
   2655..2766    +  polyA_signal   bGH poly(A) signal: bovine growth hormone polyadenylation signal
   2767..2875    +  rep_origin     f1 ori (fragment): f1 bacteriophage origin of replication; arrow indicates direction of (+) strand synthesis
   2889..3218    +  promoter       SV40 promoter: SV40 enhancer and early promoter
   3266..3313    +  promoter       EM7 promoter: synthetic bacterial promoter&nbsp
   3332..3931    +  CDS            PuroR (fragment): puromycin N-acetyltransferase; pac from Streptomyces; confers resistance to puromycin
   3941..4066    +  CDS            ble (fragment): BLE_KLEPN - Experimental evidence at protein level: Swiss-Prot protein existence level 1. Binding protein with a strong affinity to the bleomycin family of antibiotics. Binds to CL990; an antimitotic-antibiotic compound. From Klebsiella pneumoniae.
   4061..4182    +  polyA_signal   SV40 poly(A) signal: SV40 polyadenylation signal
   4235..5095    -  CDS            AmpR: β-lactamase; bla; confers resistance to ampicillin, carbenicillin, and related antibiotics
   5098..5194    -  promoter       AmpR promoter (fragment): bla
   5224..5248    -  CDS            KanR (fragment): aminoglycoside phosphotransferase; aph(3')-Ia; confers resistance to kanamycin
   5359..5947    +  rep_origin     ori: high-copy-number ColE1/pMB1/pBR322/pUC origin of replication
   6172..6189    +  terminator     rrnB T2 terminator (fragment): transcription terminator T2 from the E. coli rrnB gene
   6214..6233    -  CDS            lacZα (fragment): LacZα fragment of β-galactosidase; lacZ fragment
   6689..6705    +  protein_bind   lac operator: The lac repressor binds to the lac operator to inhibit transcription in E. coli. This inhibition can be relieved by adding lactose or isopropyl-β-D-thiogalactopyranoside (IPTG). lac repressor encoded by lacI
>Addgene plasmid #156705 | pD649-HAsp-SIRPB2-Fc(DAPA)-AviTag-6xHis | addgene full sequence | sequence record 430444 | Addgene NGS Result
GGCATTGATTATTGACTAGTTATTAATAGTAATCAATTACGGGGTCATTAGTTCATAGCCCATATATGGA
GTTCCGCGTTACATAACTTACGGTAAATGGCCCGCCTGGCTGACCGCCCAACGACCCCCGCCCATTGACG
TCAATAATGACGTATGTTCCCATAGTAACGCCAATAGGGACTTTCCATTGACGTCAATGGGTGGAGTATT
TACGGTAAACTGCCCACTTGGCAGTACATCAAGTGTATCATATGCCAAGTACGCCCCCTATTGACGTCAA
TGACGGTAAATGGCCCGCCTGGCATTATGCCCAGTACATGACCTTATGGGACTTTCCTACTTGGCAGTAC
ATCTACGTATTAGTCATCGCTATTACCATGGTGATGCGGTTTTGGCAGTACATCAATGGGCGTGGATAGC
GGTTTGACTCACGGGGATTTCCAAGTCTCCACCCCATTGACGTCAATGGGAGTTTGTTTTGGCACCAAAA
TCAACGGGACTTTCCAAAATGTCGTAACAACTCCGCCCCATTGACGCAAATGGGCGGTAGGCGTGTACGG
TGGGAGGTCTATATAAGCAGAGCTCGTTTAGTGAACCGTCAGATCGCCTGGAGACGCCATCCACGCTGTT
TTGACCTCCATAGAAGACACCGGGACCGATCCAGCCTCCGCGGCCGGGAACGGTGCATTGGAACGCGGAT
TCCCCGTGCCAAGAGTGACGTAAGTACCGCCTATAGAGTCTATAGGCCCACCCCCTTGGCTTCGTTAGAA
CGCGGCTACAATTAATACATAACCTTATGTATCATACACATACGATTTAGGTGACACTATAGAATAACAT
CCACTTTGCCTTTCTCTCCACAGGTGTCCACTCCCAGGTCCAACTGCACCTCGGTTCTATCGAAAACGCG
CCTGCTAGCGCCACCATGAAGACCATCATTGCCCTGAGCTACATCTTCTGCCTGGTGTTCGCTGCGGCCG
CCCAGTCTAGCAGAAATGATTGGCAGGTTCTGCAGCCTGAGGGCCCTATGCTTGTGGCTGAAGGCGAAAC
CCTGCTGCTGAGATGTATGGTCGTGGGCAGCTGCACCGACGGCATGATCAAATGGGTCAAAGTGTCTACC
CAGGACCAGCAAGAGATCTACAACTTCAAGAGAGGCAGCTTCCCCGGCGTGATGCCCATGATCCAGAGAA
CCAGCGAGCCCCTGAACTGCGACTACAGCATCTACATCCACAACGTGACCAGAGAGCACACCGGCACCTA
CCACTGCGTCAGATTTGATGGCCTGAGCGAGCACAGCGAGATGAAGTCTGATGAGGGCACCAGCGTGTTG
GTCAAAGGCGCTGGCGATCCTGAGCCTGACCTGTGGATTATCCAGCCTCAAGAGCTGGTGCTGGGCACAA
CCGGCGATACCGTGTTTCTGAATTGCACCGTGCTCGGCGACGGACCTCCTGGACCTATCAGATGGTTTCA
AGGCGCCGGACTGAGCAGAGAGGCCATCTACAATTTCGGCGGCATCTCTCACCCCAAAGAAACAGCCGTG
CAGGCCAGCAACAACGACTTCAGCATCCTGCTGCAGAATGTGTCCTCTGAGGACGCCGGAACCTACTACT
GTGTGAAGTTCCAGCGGAAGCCCAACAGACAGTATCTGAGCGGCCAGGGCACAAGCCTGAAAGTGAAGGC
CAAGAGCACCAGCAGCAAAGAGGCCGAGTTTACAAGCGAGCCTGCCACCGAAATGAGCCCCACCGGTGGC
GCGCCGGGCGGCGACAAGACCCACACCTGCCCCCCCTGCCCAGCTCCAGAACTGCTGGGAGGGCCTTCCG
TGTTCCTGTTCCCCCCCAAGCCCAAGGACACCCTGATGATCAGCAGGACCCCCGAGGTGACCTGCGTGGT
GGTGGCCGTGTCCCACGAGGACCCAGAGGTGAAGTTCAACTGGTACGTGGACGGCGTGGAGGTGCACAAC
GCCAAGACCAAGCCCAGAGAGGAGCAGTACAACAGCACCTACAGGGTGGTGTCCGTGCTGACCGTGCTGC
ACCAGGACTGGCTGAACGGCAAAGAATACAAGTGCAAAGTCTCCAACAAGGCCCTGGCTGCCCCAATCGA
AAAGACAATCAGCAAGGCCAAGGGCCAGCCACGGGAGCCCCAGGTGTACACCCTGCCCCCCAGCCGGGAG
GAGATGACCAAGAACCAGGTGTCCCTGACCTGTCTGGTGAAGGGCTTCTACCCCAGCGATATCGCCGTGG
AGTGGGAGAGCAACGGCCAGCCCGAGAACAACTACAAGACCACCCCCCCAGTGCTGGACAGCGACGGCAG
CTTCTTCCTGTACAGCAAGCTGACCGTGGACAAGTCCAGGTGGCAGCAGGGCAACGTGTTCAGCTGCAGC
GTGATGCACGAGGCCCTGCACAACCACTACACCCAGAAGTCCCTGAGCCTGAGCCCCGGCGGCAGCGGTC
TTAATGATATTTTCGAGGCTCAGAAGATTGAGTGGCATGAACACCACCACCATCACCACTAAGGCCGGCC
TGTAGTCACTGGCACAACGCGTTACCCGGTAAGCCAATCGGGTATACACGGTCGTCATACTGCAGACAGG
GTTCTTCTACTTTGCAAGATAGTCTTGAGTAGTAAAATAAATAGATAGAGAAAATCAGCCTCGACTGTGC
CTTCTAGTTGCCAGCCATCTGTTGTTTGCCCCTCCCCCGTGCCTTCCTTGACCCTGGAAGGTGCCACTCC
CACTGTCCTTTCCTAATAAAATGAGGAAATTGCATCACAACACTCAACCCTATCTCGGTCTATTCTTTTG
ATTTATAAGGGATTTTGCCGATTTCGGCCTATTGGTTAAAAAATGAGCTGATTTAACAAAAATTTAACGC
GAATTAATTCTGTGGAATGTGTGTCAGTTAGGGTGTGGAAAGTCCCCAGGCTCCCCAGCAGGCAGAAGTA
TGCAAAGCATGCATCTCAATTAGTCAGCAACCAGGTGTGGAAAGTCCCCAGGCTCCCCAGCAGGCAGAAG
TATGCAAAGCATGCATCTCAATTAGTCAGCAACCATAGTCCCGCCCCTAACTCCGCCCATCCCGCCCCTA
ACTCCGCCCAGTTCCGCCCATTCTCCGCCCCATGGCTGACTAATTTTTTTTATTTATGCAGAGGCCGAGG
CCGCCTCTGCCTCTGAGCTATTCCAGAAGTAGTGAGGAGGCTTTTTTGGAGGCCTAGGCTTTTGCAAAAA
GCTCCCGGGAGCTTGTATATCCATTTTCGGATCTGATCAGCACGTGTTGACAATTAATCATCGGCATAGT
ATATCGGCATAGTATAATACGACAAGGTGAGGAACTAAACCATGACCGAGTACAAGCCCACGGTGCGCCT
CGCCACCCGCGACGACGTCCCCAGGGCCGTACGCACCCTCGCCGCCGCGTTCGCCGACTACCCCGCCACG
CGCCACACCGTCGATCCGGACCGCCACATCGAGCGGGTCACCGAGCTGCAAGAACTCTTCCTCACGCGCG
TCGGGCTCGACATCGGCAAGGTGTGGGTCGCGGACGACGGCGCCGCGGTGGCGGTCTGGACCACGCCGGA
GAGCGTCGAAGCGGGGGCGGTGTTCGCCGAGATCGGCCCGCGCATGGCCGAGTTGAGCGGTTCCCGGCTG
GCCGCGCAGCAACAGATGGAAGGCCTCCTGGCGCCGCACCGGCCCAAGGAGCCCGCGTGGTTCCTGGCCA
CCGTCGGCGTCTCGCCCGACCACCAGGGCAAGGGTCTGGGCAGCGCCGTCGTGCTCCCCGGAGTGGAGGC
GGCCGAGCGCGCCGGGGTGCCCGCCTTCCTGGAGACATCCGCGCCCCGCAACCTCCCCTTCTACGAGCGG
CTCGGCTTCACCGTCACCGCCGACGTCGAGGTGCCCGAAGGACCGCGCACCTGGTGCATGACCCGCAAGC
CCGGTGCCTGACACGTGCTACGAGATTTCGATTCCACCGCCGCCTTCTATGAAAGGTTGGGCTTCGGAAT
CGTTTTCCGGGACGCCGGCTGGATGATCCTCCAGCGCGGGGATCTCATGCTGGAGTTCTTCGCCCACCCC
AACTTGTTTATTGCAGCTTATAATGGTTACAAATAAAGCAATAGCATCACAAATTTCACAAATAAAGCAT
TTTTTTCACTGCATTCTAGTTGTGGTTTGTCCAAACTCATCAATGTATCTTATCATGTCTGTATACCGTC
GACCTCTAGCTAGAGCTTGGCGTAATCATGGTCATTACCAATGCTTAATCAGTGAGGCACCTATCTCAGC
GATCTGTCTATTTCGTTCATCCATAGTTGCCTGACTCCCCGTCGTGTAGATAACTACGATACGGGAGGGC
TTACCATCTGGCCCCAGCGCTGCGATGATACCGCGAGAACCACGCTCACCGGCTCCGGATTTATCAGCAA
TAAACCAGCCAGCCGGAAGGGCCGAGCGCAGAAGTGGTCCTGCAACTTTATCCGCCTCCATCCAGTCTAT
TAATTGTTGCCGGGAAGCTAGAGTAAGTAGTTCGCCAGTTAATAGTTTGCGCAACGTTGTTGCCATCGCT
ACAGGCATCGTGGTGTCACGCTCGTCGTTTGGTATGGCTTCATTCAGCTCCGGTTCCCAACGATCAAGGC
GAGTTACATGATCCCCCATGTTGTGCAAAAAAGCGGTTAGCTCCTTCGGTCCTCCGATCGTTGTCAGAAG
TAAGTTGGCCGCAGTGTTATCACTCATGGTTATGGCAGCACTGCATAATTCTCTTACTGTCATGCCATCC
GTAAGATGCTTTTCTGTGACTGGTGAGTACTCAACCAAGTCATTCTGAGAATAGTGTATGCGGCGACCGA
GTTGCTCTTGCCCGGCGTCAATACGGGATAATACCGCGCCACATAGCAGAACTTTAAAAGTGCTCATCAT
TGGAAAACGTTCTTCGGGGCGAAAACTCTCAAGGATCTTACCGCTGTTGAGATCCAGTTCGATGTAACCC
ACTCGTGCACCCAACTGATCTTCAGCATCTTTTACTTTCACCAGCGTTTCTGGGTGAGCAAAAACAGGAA
GGCAAAATGCCGCAAAAAAGGGAATAAGGGCGACACGGAAATGTTGAATACTCATATTCTTCCTTTTTCA
ATATTATTGAAGCATTTATCAGGGTTATTGTCTCATGAGCGGATACATATTTGAATGTATTTAGAAAAAT
AAACAAATAGGGGTCAGTGTTACAACCAATTAACCAATTCTGAACATTATCGCGAGCCCATTTATACCTG
AATATGGCTCATAACACCCCTTGCTCATGACCAAAATCCCTTAACGTGAGTTACGCGCGCGTCGTTCCAC
TGAGCGTCAGACCCCGTAGAAAAGATCAAAGGATCTTCTTGAGATCCTTTTTTTCTGCGCGTAATCTGCT
GCTTGCAAACAAAAAAACCACCGCTACCAGCGGTGGTTTGTTTGCCGGATCAAGAGCTACCAACTCTTTT
TCCGAAGGTAACTGGCTTCAGCAGAGCGCAGATACCAAATACTGTTCTTCTAGTGTAGCCGTAGTTAGCC
CACCACTTCAAGAACTCTGTAGCACCGCCTACATACCTCGCTCTGCTAATCCTGTTACCAGTGGCTGCTG
CCAGTGGCGATAAGTCGTGTCTTACCGGGTTGGACTCAAGACGATAGTTACCGGATAAGGCGCAGCGGTC
GGGCTGAACGGGGGGTTCGTGCACACAGCCCAGCTTGGAGCGAACGACCTACACCGAACTGAGATACCTA
CAGCGTGAGCTATGAGAAAGCGCCACGCTTCCCGAAGGGAGAAAGGCGGACAGGTATCCGGTAAGCGGCA
GGGTCGGAACAGGAGAGCGCACGAGGGAGCTTCCAGGGGGAAACGCCTGGTATCTTTATAGTCCTGTCGG
GTTTCGCCACCTCTGACTTGAGCGTCGATTTTTGTGATGCTCGTCAGGGGGGCGGAGCCTATGGAAAAAC
GCCAGCAACGCGGCCTTTTTACGGTTCCTGGCCTTTTGCTGGCCTTTTGCTCACATGTTCTTTCCTGCGT
TATCCCCTGATTCTGTGGATAACCGTATTACCGCCTTTGAGTGAGCTGATACCGCTCGCCGCAGCCGAAC
GACCGAGCGCAGCGAGTCAGTGAGCGAGGAAGCGGAAGGCGAGAGTAGGGAACTGCCAGGCATCAAACTA
AGCAGAAGGCCCCTGACGGATGGCCTTTTTGCGTTTCTACAAACTCTTTCTGTGTTGTAAAACGACGGCC
AGTCTTAAGCTCGGGCCCCCTGGGCGGTTCTGATAACGAGTAATCGTTAATCCGCAAATAACGTAAAAAC
CCGCTTCGGCGGGTTTTTTTATGGGGGGAGTTTAGGGAAAGAGCATTTGTCAGAATATTTAAGGGCGCCT
GTCACTTTGCTTGATATATGAGAATTATTTAACCTTATAAATGAGAAAAAAGCAACGCACTTTAAATAAG
ATACGTTGCTTTTTCGATTGATGAACACCTATAATTAAACTATTCATCTATTATTTATGATTTTTTGTAT
ATACAATATTTCTAGTTTGTTAAAGAGAATTAAGAAAATAAATCTCGAAAATAATAAAGGGAAAATCAGT
TTTTGATATCAAAATTATACATGTCAACGATAATACAAAATATAATACAAACTATAAGATGTTATCAGTA
TTTATTATCATTTAGAATAAATTTTGTGTCGCCCTTAATTGTGAGCGGATAACAATTACGAGCTTCATGC
ACAGTGGCGTTGACTCAATATTGGCCATTAGCCATATTATTCATTGGTTATATAGCATAAATCAATATTG
GCTATTGGCCATTGCATACGTTGTATCTATATCATAATATGTACATTTATATTGGCTCATGTCCAATATG
ACCGCCATGTT
