>Addgene plasmid #156705 | pD649-HAsp-SIRPB2-Fc(DAPA)-AviTag-6xHis | depositor partial sequence | sequence record 302520 | insert (extracellular domain)
CAGTCTAGCAGAAATGATTGGCAGGTTCTGCAGCCTGAGGGCCCTATGCTTGTGGCTGAAGGCGAAACCC
TGCTGCTGAGATGTATGGTCGTGGGCAGCTGCACCGACGGCATGATCAAATGGGTCAAAGTGTCTACCCA
GGACCAGCAAGAGATCTACAACTTCAAGAGAGGCAGCTTCCCCGGCGTGATGCCCATGATCCAGAGAACC
AGCGAGCCCCTGAACTGCGACTACAGCATCTACATCCACAACGTGACCAGAGAGCACACCGGCACCTACC
ACTGCGTCAGATTTGATGGCCTGAGCGAGCACAGCGAGATGAAGTCTGATGAGGGCACCAGCGTGTTGGT
CAAAGGCGCTGGCGATCCTGAGCCTGACCTGTGGATTATCCAGCCTCAAGAGCTGGTGCTGGGCACAACC
GGCGATACCGTGTTTCTGAATTGCACCGTGCTCGGCGACGGACCTCCTGGACCTATCAGATGGTTTCAAG
GCGCCGGACTGAGCAGAGAGGCCATCTACAATTTCGGCGGCATCTCTCACCCCAAAGAAACAGCCGTGCA
GGCCAGCAACAACGACTTCAGCATCCTGCTGCAGAATGTGTCCTCTGAGGACGCCGGAACCTACTACTGT
GTGAAGTTCCAGCGGAAGCCCAACAGACAGTATCTGAGCGGCCAGGGCACAAGCCTGAAAGTGAAGGCCA
AGAGCACCAGCAGCAAAGAGGCCGAGTTTACAAGCGAGCCTGCCACCGAAATGAGCCCCACCGGT
